Addgene plasmid #194351: pECNUS_MP02
Purpose: CRISPR-Cas9 multiplexing acceptor clone with BsaI cutter
Depositing lab: Eunyoung Chae. Depositing organization: National University of Singapore. Publication: Generating minimum set of gRNA to cover multiple targets in multiple genomes with MINORg. Lee RR, Cher WY, Wang J, Chen Y, Chae E. Nucleic Acids Res. 2023 Mar 15:gkad142. doi: 10.1093/nar/gkad142. PubMed 36919598.
Backbone
  Vector backbone: pAGM4723
  Backbone size w/o insert (bp): 4800
  Total vector size (bp): 14307
  Vector type: Plant Expression
Growth in bacteria
  Bacterial resistance: Kanamycin, 50 μg/mL
  Growth temperature: 37°C
  Growth strain: DH5alpha
  Copy number: Unknown
Gene/Insert
  Gene/Insert name: pcoCas9
  Species: A. thaliana (mustard weed)
  Insert size (bp): 8000
  Promoter: RPS5A
  Cloning method: Gateway Cloning
  Sequencing primers: 5′ gtacaatctgctctgatgccgc; 3′ gattacatggcaacccaaact
Terms and licenses: Academic/Nonprofit Terms; Industry Terms: Not Available to Industry
Depositor comments: pECNUS_MP02 is a binary vector, it contains BsaI cutter flanking LacZ, proper for cloning with > 6 sg RNA expression cassettes.
How to cite: pECNUS_MP02 was a gift from Eunyoung Chae (Addgene plasmid # 194351 ; http://n2t.net/addgene:194351 ; RRID:Addgene_194351)
