[The description below was written by a language model from this plasmid's Addgene catalogue record and pLannotate feature annotations shown in this document.]
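Description:
pECNUS_MP02 is a roughly 14.3 kb plant binary vector built on the pAGM4723 backbone, designed as an acceptor for multiplexed CRISPR-Cas9 guide RNA cassettes. It replicates in E. coli through a high-copy ColE1/pUC-type origin. The pVS1 oriV, RepA and StaA functions provide the replication and stability typically relied on in Agrobacterium. Bacterial selection is by kanamycin, through an aphA-3 gene driven by the AmpR promoter. Nopaline-type left and right T-DNA border repeats delimit the region intended for transfer into plant cells.

Within the T-DNA, the main payload is pcoCas9, a plant codon-optimized Streptococcus pyogenes Cas9 containing the potato IV2 intron. It is preceded by a partial 2xFLAG tag annotation and terminated by the pea rbcS-E9 terminator. The catalogue lists the RPS5A promoter as its driver. The feature table does not annotate this promoter by name, although the region upstream of Cas9 carries fragment matches to an Arabidopsis gene (HST), which may simply reflect Arabidopsis genomic sequence in that region.

A second cassette encodes an oleosin (annotated by match to Brassica napus OLEO2) directly followed by TagRFP, consistent with an oleosin-RFP fusion of the type used as a red fluorescent seed marker for identifying transgenic seeds. The record does not state this purpose, nor the promoter or terminator for this cassette.

Near the right border sits a lacZα cassette with the lac promoter, operator and a pUC MCS. According to the depositor it is flanked by BsaI sites, so replacing it with incoming sgRNA expression units by Golden Gate-style assembly should allow blue/white screening. The depositor notes the vector suits cloning of more than six sgRNA cassettes. The catalogue nonetheless lists the cloning method as Gateway.
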