Features (pLannotate 1.2.2; 22 found; start..end, strand, type, name):
    472..1188    +  CDS            OLEO2_BRANA: Experimental evidence at protein level: Swiss-Prot protein existence level 1. May have a structural role to stabilize the lipid body during desiccation of the seed by preventing coalescence of the oil. Probably interacts with both lipid and phospholipid moieties of lipid bodies. May also provide recognition signals for specific lipase anchorage in lipolysis during seedling growth. From Brassica napus (Rape).
   1189..1881    +  CDS            TagRFP: TagRFP is a basic (constitutively fluorescent) red fluorescent protein published in 2007, derived from Entacmaea quadricolor. It has very low acid sensitivity.
   2350..2981    -  terminator     E9 terminator: terminator and polyadenylation signal from the pea rbcS-E9 gene
   3043..7335    -  CDS            pcoCas9: Cas9 endonuclease from the Streptococcus pyogenes Type II CRISPR/Cas system plant codon-optimized Cas9 gene containing the potato IV2 intron
   7393..7417    -  CDS            2xFLAG (fragment): two tandem FLAG® epitope tags
   8110..8184    -  CDS            HST (fragment): HSTC_ARATH - Also known as HPT2, VTE2-2. Experimental evidence at protein level: Swiss-Prot protein existence level 1. Involved in the synthesis of plastoquinone-9. Can use both homogentisic acid and 2,5-dihydroxyphenylacetic acid gamma-lactone as prenyl acceptors, and solanesyl diphosphate > farnesyl diphosphate > geranylgeranyl diphosphate >> phytyl diphosphate as prenyl donors. Do not catalyze the decardoxylation of homogentisate uncoupled from prenylation. From Arabidopsis thaliana (Mouse-ear cress).
   8450..8533    -  CDS            HST (fragment): HSTC_ARATH - Also known as HPT2, VTE2-2. Experimental evidence at protein level: Swiss-Prot protein existence level 1. Involved in the synthesis of plastoquinone-9. Can use both homogentisic acid and 2,5-dihydroxyphenylacetic acid gamma-lactone as prenyl acceptors, and solanesyl diphosphate > farnesyl diphosphate > geranylgeranyl diphosphate >> phytyl diphosphate as prenyl donors. Do not catalyze the decardoxylation of homogentisate uncoupled from prenylation. From Arabidopsis thaliana (Mouse-ear cress).
   8685..9056    -  CDS            HST (fragment): HSTC_ARATH - Also known as HPT2, VTE2-2. Experimental evidence at protein level: Swiss-Prot protein existence level 1. Involved in the synthesis of plastoquinone-9. Can use both homogentisic acid and 2,5-dihydroxyphenylacetic acid gamma-lactone as prenyl acceptors, and solanesyl diphosphate > farnesyl diphosphate > geranylgeranyl diphosphate >> phytyl diphosphate as prenyl donors. Do not catalyze the decardoxylation of homogentisate uncoupled from prenylation. From Arabidopsis thaliana (Mouse-ear cress).
   9144..9234    +  misc_feature   bom (fragment): basis of mobility region from pBR322
   9240..9397    -  CDS            lacZα (fragment): LacZα fragment of β-galactosidase; lacZ fragment
   9394..9450    +  misc_feature   MCS: pUC18/19 multiple cloning site
   9485..9507    -  protein_bind   lac operator (fragment): The lac repressor binds to the lac operator to inhibit transcription in E. coli. This inhibition can be relieved by adding lactose or isopropyl-β-D-thiogalactopyranoside (IPTG). lac repressor encoded by lacI
   9511..9541    -  promoter       lac promoter: promoter for the E. coli lac operon
   9556..9577    -  protein_bind   CAP binding site: CAP binding activates transcription in the presence of cAMP. E. coli catabolite activator protein
   9651..9675    +  misc_feature   RB T-DNA repeat: right border repeat from nopaline C58 T-DNA
   9955..10584   +  CDS            pVS1 StaA: stability protein from the Pseudomonas plasmid pVS1 (Heeb et al., 2000)
  11013..12086   +  CDS            pVS1 RepA: replication protein from the Pseudomonas plasmid pVS1 (Heeb et al., 2000)
  12152..12346   +  rep_origin     pVS1 oriV: origin of replication for the Pseudomonas plasmid pVS1 (Heeb et al., 2000)
  12408..12512   +  promoter       AmpR promoter: bla
  12513..13307   +  CDS            KanR: aminoglycoside phosphotransferase; aphA-3; confers resistance to kanamycin
  13478..14066   +  rep_origin     ori: high-copy-number ColE1/pMB1/pBR322/pUC origin of replication
  14202..14226   +  misc_feature   LB T-DNA repeat: left border repeat from nopaline C58 T-DNA
>Addgene plasmid #194351 | pECNUS_MP02 | addgene full sequence | sequence record 388971 | Addgene NGS Result
GATCCGGAGTTCTAGAATGTCGCGGAACAAATTTTAAAACTAAATCCTAAATTTTTCTAATTTTGTTGCC
AATAGTGGATATGTGGGCCGTATAGAAGGAATCTATTGAAGGCCCAAACCCATACTGACGAGCCCAAAGG
TTCGTTTTGCGTTTTATGTTTCGGTTCGATGCCAACGCCACATTCTGAGCTAGGCAAAAAACAAACGTGT
CTTTGAATAGACTCCTCTCGTTAACACATGCAGCGGCTGCATGGTGACGCCATTAACACGTGGCCTACAA
TTGCATGATGTCTCCATTGACACGTGACTTCTCGTCTCCTTTCTTAATATATCTAACAAACACTCCTACC
TCTTCCAAAATATATACACATCTTTTTGATCAATCTCTCATTCAAAATCTCATTCTCTCTAGTAAACAAG
AACAAAAAAATGGCGGATACAGCTAGAGGAACCCATCACGATATCATCGGCAGAGATCAGTACCCGATGA
TGGGCCGAGATCGTGACCAGTACCAGATGTCCGGACGAGGATCTGACTACTCCAAGTCTAGGCAGATTGC
TAAAGCTGCAACTGCTGTCACAGCTGGTGGTTCCCTCCTTGTTCTCTCCAGCCTTACCCTTGTTGGAACT
GTCATAGCTTTGACTGTTGCAACACCTCTGCTCGTTATCTTCAGCCCAATCCTTGTCCCGGCTCTCATCA
CAGTTGCACTCCTCATCACCGGTTTTCTTTCCTCTGGAGGGTTTGGCATTGCCGCTATAACCGTTTTCTC
TTGGATTTACAAGTAAGCACACATTTATCATCTTACTTCATAATTTTGTGCAATATGTGCATGCATGTGT
TGAGCCAGTAGCTTTGGATCAATTTTTTTGGTCGAATAACAAATGTAACAATAAGAAATTGCAAATTCTA
GGGAACATTTGGTTAACTAAATACGAAATTTGACCTAGCTAGCTTGAATGTGTCTGTGTATATCATCTAT
ATAGGTAAAATGCTTGGTATGATACCTATTGATTGTGAATAGGTACGCAACGGGAGAGCACCCACAGGGA
TCAGACAAGTTGGACAGTGCAAGGATGAAGTTGGGAAGCAAAGCTCAGGATCTGAAAGACAGAGCTCAGT
ACTACGGACAGCAACATACTGGTGGGGAACATGACCGTGACCGTACTCGTGGTGGCCAGCACACTACTAT
GAGCGAGCTGATTAAGGAGAACATGCACATGAAGCTGTACATGGAGGGCACCGTGAACAACCACCACTTC
AAGTGCACATCCGAGGGCGAAGGCAAGCCCTACGAGGGCACCCAGACCATGAGAATCAAGGTGGTCGAGG
GCGGCCCTCTCCCCTTCGCCTTCGACATCCTGGCTACCAGCTTCATGTACGGCAGCAGAACCTTCATCAA
CCACACCCAGGGCATCCCCGACTTCTTTAAGCAGTCCTTCCCTGAGGGCTTCACATGGGAGAGAGTCACC
ACATACGAAGATGGGGGCGTGCTGACCGCTACCCAGGACACCAGCCTCCAGGACGGCTGCCTCATCTACA
ACGTCAAGATCAGAGGGGTGAACTTCCCATCCAACGGCCCTGTGATGCAGAAGAAAACACTCGGCTGGGA
GGCCAACACCGAGATGCTGTACCCCGCTGACGGCGGCCTGGAAGGCAGAAGCGACATGGCCCTGAAGCTC
GTGGGCGGGGGCCACCTGATCTGCAACTTCAAGACCACATACAGATCCAAGAAACCCGCTAAGAACCTCA
AGATGCCCGGCGTCTACTATGTGGACCACAGACTGGAAAGAATCAAGGAGGCCGACAAAGAAACCTACGT
CGAGCAGCACGAGGTGGCTGTGGCCAGATACTGCGACCTCCCTAGCAAACTGGGGCACAAGTGAGCTTAC
CCCACTGATGTCATCGTCATAGTCCAATAACTCCAATGTCGGGGAGTTAGTTTATGAGGAATAAAGTGTT
TAGAATTTGATCAGGGGGAGATAATAAAAGCCGAGTTTGAATCTTTTTGTTATAAGTAATGTTTATGTGT
GTTTCTATATGTTGTCAAATGGTACCATGTTTTTTTTCCTCTCTTTTTGTAACTTGCAAGTGTTGTGTTG
TACTTTATTTGGCTTCTTTGTAAGTTGGTAACGGTGGTCTATATATGGAAAAGGTCTTGTTTTGTTAAAC
TTATGTTAGTTAACTGGATTCGTCTTTAACCACAAAAAGTTTTCAATAAGCTACAAATTTAGACACGCAA
GCCGATGCAGTCATTAGTACATATATTTATTGCAAGTGATTACATGGCAACCCAAACTTCAAAAACAGTA
GGTTGCTCCATTTAGTCGCTGCAAGAATTCAAGCTTAGCGTTGTCAATCAATTGGCAAGTCATAAAATGC
ATTAAAAAATATTTTCATACTCAACTACAAATCCATGAGTATAACTATAATTATAAAGCAATGATTAGAA
TCTGACAAGGATTCTGGAAAATTACATAAAGGAAAGTTCATAAATGTCTAAAACACAAGAGGACATACTT
GTATTCAGTAACATTTGCAGCTTTTCTAGGTCTGAAAATATATTTGTTGCCTAGTGAATAAGCATAATGG
TACAACTACAAGTGTTTTACTCCTCATATTAACTTCGGTCATTAGAGGCCACGATTTGACACATTTTTAC
TCAAAACAAAATGTTTGCATATCTCTTATAATTTCAAATTCAACACACAACAAATAAGAGAAAAAACAAA
TAATATTAATTTGAGAATGAACAAAAGGACCATATCATTCATTAACTCTTCTCCATCCATTTCCATTTCA
CAGTTCGATAGCGAAAACCGAATAAAAAACACAGTAAATTACAAGCACAACAAATGGTACAAGAAAAACA
GTTTTCCCAATGCCATAATACTCAAACTCAGTAGGATTCTGGTGTGTGCGCAATGAAACTGATGCATTGA
ACTTGACGAACGTTGTCGAAACCGATGATACGAACGAAAGCAAGCTCACTTCTTCTTCTTAGCCTGTCCA
GCCTTCTTGGTAGCAGCTGGCCTCTTGCCACCATCTCCTCCAAGCTGAGAAAGATCGATTCTTGTCTCGT
AAAGTCCGGTGATAGACTGGTGGATAAGGGTAGCATCAAGAACCTCCTTGGTAGAGGTGTATCTTTTTCT
ATCGATGGTGGTATCGAAGTACTTGAAAGCAGCTGGAGCACCAAGGTTGGTAAGGGTGAAAAGGTGGATG
ATGTTCTCAGCCTGCTCTCTGATTGGCTTATCTCTGTGCTTGTTGTAAGCAGAAAGAACCTTATCAAGGT
TAGCATCAGCAAGGATAACTCTCTTAGAGAACTCAGAGATTTGCTCGATGATCTCATCAAGGTAGTGCTT
GTGCTGCTCAACGAAAAGCTGCTTCTGCTCGTTATCCTCTGGAGATCCCTTCAACTTCTCGTAGTGAGAA
GCAAGGTAAAGGAAGTTAACGTACTTAGATGGAAGAGCAAGCTCGTTTCCCTTCTGAAGCTCTCCAGCAG
AAGCAAGCATTCTCTTTCTTCCGTTCTCAAGCTCGAAAAGAGAGTACTTTGGCAACTTGATGATAAGATC
CTTCTTAACCTCCTTGTATCCCTTAGCCTCAAGGAAATCGATTGGGTTCTTCTCGAAAGAAGAACGCTCC
ATGATGGTGATTCCAAGAAGCTCCTTAACAGACTTCAACTTCTTAGACTTTCCCTTCTCAACCTTAGCAA
CAACAAGAACAGAGTAAGCAACGGTTGGAGAATCGAATCCTCCGTACTTCTTTGGGTCCCAATCCTTCTT
TCTAGCGATCAACTTATCAGAGTTTCTCTTTGGAAGGATAGACTCCTTAGAGAATCCTCCGGTCTGAACC
TCGGTTTTCTTAACGATGTTAACCTGTGGCATAGAAAGAACCTTTCTAACGGTAGCGAAATCTCTTCCCT
TATCCCAAACGATCTCTCCTGTCTCTCCGTTTGTCTCGATAAGTGGTCTTTTTCTGATCTCTCCGTTAGC
AAGGGTGATCTCGGTCTTGAAGAAGTTCATGATGTTAGAGTAGAAGAAGTACTTAGCGGTAGCCTTTCCG
ATCTCCTGCTCAGACTTAGCGATCATCTTTCTAACATCGTAAACCTTGTAATCTCCGTAAACGAACTCAG
ACTCCAACTTTGGGTACTTCTTGATAAGAGCGGTTCCAACAACAGCGTTAAGGTAAGCATCGTGAGCGTG
GTGGTAGTTGTTGATCTCTCTAACCTTGTAGAACTGGAAATCCTTTCTGAAATCAGAAACCAACTTAGAC
TTCAAGGTGATAACCTTAACCTCTCTGATCAACTTATCGTTCTCATCGTACTTGGTGTTCATACGAGAAT
CAAGGATCTGAGCAACGTGCTTGGTGATCTGTCTGGTTTCAACAAGCTGTCTCTTGATGAATCCAGCCTT
ATCAAGCTCAGAAAGTCCTCCTCTCTCAGCCTTGGTAAGGTTATCGAACTTTCTCTGGGTGATCAACTTA
GCGTTAAGAAGCTGTCTCCAGTAGTTCTTCATCTTCTTAACAACCTCCTCAGATGGAACGTTATCAGACT
TTCCTCTGTTCTTATCAGAACGGGTAAGAACCTTGTTATCGATAGAATCATCCTTCAAGAAAGACTGTGG
AACGATGTGATCAACATCGTAATCAGAAAGTCTGTTGATGTCAAGCTCCTGATCAACGTACATATCTCTT
CCGTTCTGAAGGTAGTAAAGGTACAACTTCTCGTTCTGAAGCTGGGTGTTCTCAACTGGGTGCTCCTTCA
AGATTTGAGATCCAAGCTCCTTGATTCCCTCCTCGATTCTCTTCATTCTCTCACGAGAGTTCTTCTGTCC
CTTCTGGGTGGTCTGGTTCTCTCTAGCCATCTCGATAACGATGTTCTCTGGCTTGTGTCTACCCATAACC
TTAACAAGCTCATCAACAACCTTAACGGTCTGAAGGATTCCCTTCTTGATAGCTGGAGATCCAGCAAGGT
TAGCGATGTGCTCGTGAAGAGAATCTCCCTGTCCAGAAACCTGAGCCTTCTGGATGTCCTCCTTGAAGGT
AAGAGAATCATCGTGGATAAGCTGCATGAAGTTTCTGTTAGCGAATCCATCAGACTTCAAGAAATCAAGG
ATGGTCTTTCCAGACTGCTTATCTCTGATTCCGTTGATCAACTTACGAGAAAGTCTACCCCATCCGGTGT
ATCTTCTTCTCTTCAACTGCTTCATAACCTTATCATCGAAAAGGTGAGCGTAGGTCTTGAGTCTCTCCTC
GATCATCTCTCTATCCTCGAAAAGGGTAAGGGTAAGAACGATGTCCTCAAGGATGTCCTCGTTCTCCTCG
TTATCAAGGAAATCCTTATCCTTGATGATCTTCAAAAGATCGTGGTAGGTTCCAAGAGAAGCGTTGAATC
TATCCTCAACTCCAGAGATTTCAACAGAATCGAAGCACTCGATCTTCTTGAAGTAATCCTCCTTCAACTG
CTTAACGGTAACCTTTCTGTTGGTCTTGAAAAGAAGATCAACGATAGCCTTCTTCTGCTCTCCAGAAAGG
AAAGCTGGCTTTCTCATTCCCTCGGTAACGTACTTAACCTTGGTAAGCTCGTTGTAAACGGTGAAGTACT
CGTAAAGAAGAGAGTGCTTTGGAAGAACCTTCTCGTTTGGAAGGTTCTTATCGAAGTTGGTCATTCTCTC
GATGAAAGACTGAGCAGAAGCTCCCTTATCAACAACCTGCACATCAACAAATTTTGGTCATATATTAGAA
AAGTTATAAATTAAAATATACACACTTATAAACTACAGAAAAGCAATTGCTATATACTACATTCTTTTAT
TTTGAAAAAAATATTTGAAATATTATATTACTACTAATTAATGATAATTATTATATATATATCAAAGGTA
GAAGCAGAAACTTACCTCCTCGAAGTTCCAAGGGGTGATTGTCTCCTCAGACTTTCTGGTCATCCAAGCG
AAACGAGAGTTTCCTCTAGCAAGTGGTCCAACGTAGTATGGGATTCTGAAGGTAAGGATCTTCTCGATCT
TCTCTCTGTTATCCTTCAAGAATGGGTAGAAATCCTCCTGTCTACGAAGGATAGCGTGAAGCTCTCCAAG
GTGGATCTGGTGTGGGATAGATCCGTTATCGAAGGTTCTCTGCTTTCTAAGAAGATCCTCTCTGTTCAAC
TTAACAAGAAGCTCCTCGGTTCCATCCATCTTCTCAAGGATTGGCTTGATGAACTTGTAGAACTCCTCCT
GAGAAGCTCCTCCATCGATGTATCCAGCGTATCCGTTCTTAGACTGATCGAAGAAGATTTCCTTGTACTT
CTCTGGAAGCTGCTGTCTAACAAGAGCCTTCAAAAGGGTAAGATCCTGGTGGTGCTCATCGTATCTCTTG
ATCATAGAAGCAGAAAGTGGAGCCTTGGTGATCTCGGTGTTAACTCTAAGGATGTCAGAAAGAAGGATAG
CATCAGAAAGGTTCTTAGCAGCAAGGAAAAGATCAGCGTACTGATCTCCGATCTGAGCAAGAAGGTTATC
AAGATCATCATCGTAGGTATCCTTAGAAAGCTGCAACTTAGCATCCTCAGCAAGATCGAAGTTAGACTTG
AAGTTTGGGGTAAGTCCAAGAGAAAGAGCGATAAGGTTTCCGAAAAGTCCGTTCTTCTTCTCTCCTGGAA
GCTGAGCGATAAGGTTCTCAAGTCTACGAGACTTAGAAAGTCTAGCAGAAAGGATAGCCTTAGCATCAAC
TCCAGAAGCGTTGATTGGGTTCTCCTCGAAAAGCTGGTTGTAGGTCTGAACAAGCTGGATGAACAACTTA
TCAACATCAGAGTTATCTGGGTTAAGATCTCCCTCGATAAGGAAGTGTCCTCTGAACTTGATCATGTGAG
CAAGAGCAAGGTAGATAAGTCTAAGATCAGCCTTATCGGTAGAATCAACCAACTTCTTTCTAAGGTGGTA
GATGGTTGGGTACTTCTCGTGGTAAGCAACCTCATCAACGATGTTTCCGAAGATTGGGTGTCTCTCGTGC
TTCTTATCCTCCTCAACAAGGAAAGACTCCTCAAGTCTGTGGAAGAAAGAATCATCAACCTTAGCCATCT
CGTTAGAGAAGATTTCCTGAAGGTAGCAGATTCTGTTCTTTCTTCTGGTGTATCTTCTTCTAGCGGTTCT
CTTCAATCTGGTAGCCTCAGCGGTTTCTCCAGAATCGAAAAGAAGAGCACCGATAAGGTTCTTCTTGATA
GAGTGTCTATCGGTGTTTCCAAGAACCTTGAACTTCTTAGATGGAACCTTGTACTCATCGGTGATAACAG
CCCATCCAACAGAGTTGGTTCCGATGTCAAGTCCGATAGAGTACTTCTTATCCATACCTCCAGCAGCTGG
AACTCCGTGGATTCCAACCTTTCTCTTCTTCTTTGGAGCCATCTTATCATCATCATCCTTGTAATCCATT
GGCTGTGGTGAGAGAAACAGAGCGTGAGCTCAAATACACAAGTACGAAATCAGAGTTATGAGAGAGGATT
TGGAGAAAGAAGATCACCTGAAGATCGTTTGCGTCGCGCGAATGAGAGAGACGGCAGAGAAAACGAGAAG
CTTTAAGAGGACGAACAAAAACCCTAATGTCACTCCTTTTATATAGATGAGAAATTTAGGGTTTGGGCTC
TAATGGAGCTGTCTACATGGGCTTTCATTTCTTTATCCAGTAAAGAACCGGTTTAACAGGTTCCCTGGTT
TATACGTGGTTTTAGCCGGTTAACTTACGGAATATTATTTTTATCTTAAGTTACACAAATTACATCATTA
ATAGTAAAACAAAATTTTATGGTGCAATTTAAGTTTTTATGATGAGTGAAATTCGAATAATATACAAATA
TTTTACTGTTTAGGTTTCCCTAAACCTACTTTTAGATATGTAAATTAAACATTTTTTTTTTTTTGGTTAG
AACCAAGTCAGTGATCATAGAACTCAAAAAGCTGGTGTTTCAATTGGTACAAGCATTTTTATTGCAAGAT
ATAAAAATTCAGAAGGACATATCCTTGATGTATGTACATGAAGGAACCGATTTTGACTCCAAGCTACAAA
GAAGAAGAAGAATGATATACAAAGAAAACTGCATATCCTCACCATGAAATTGAAAGCTAGAGGAAGGGGA
ATAACAGATACTCTGCGTAGAAGAGATTCCATATAAACCGATAATATCCTGAGATAGCTTCCTGCAATAA
TCAAATGTTTCTACACTCCGTTAGATATACACTCCATTGATGTTCCGTGATAACGAGTTTATGTTTGTAC
AAAAGTATTTTACCTTGGTGTAGTTTGCTTTTTCTAGTACCCATGTCTACCAAAGATCAACAACAAAGAT
ATTAGAGATTAATGAATTTGGCAGTGTCAAATGCAGAAACTAAAGCATATAGTTATGAAGTTCTTGTGCA
TTATCTCAAAAGTATGTAAGAGATATAAGAGTATCTCATAATGCTTTACCTGGAAAATTAAGCCTGAAGC
CAAGATCACATGTGCAGGAATCATCAAGCTACCTCTAAAAACCTGTTCATTGTTAAAGGATAAGAGGGTT
GGTCTTTTCAAAGCTGCATACTGAGGAAAGTAACAATATCGCAACAAAAATAAATTGGTGGCGATAGTTT
ATCAAGCTTCTACATGCAGTAATGGTGTTCGTGCTTTAATTAACCGAAATAGTTAAGACGGAAATAGATG
AATTCACCTGAGGCATGTAGAAAGCTAGTGATATGGCTGAAACATAATTTACTAGCAGAAGTCCAGAACC
GAGGAATGCAATGTTTCTCACTCCAAGTTTTGTTGCCAGGGTTGATATTTGGAACCTATTCAAGATCAAT
CAAAGGCATGATTAACTAAACATGCTTGAACAAACACATAAAGACAATATATCAAACGGAGCTGGTTAAA
CATTGTCTTTGACTGTCAAATGGATTGAGCCAAAGAGCGGAAAGAAAATGGTTATGCGTGCAGTTACTTA
CTTTCGATCTCCTTCAACATCAGGAAGGTCCTTTGTAATAGCAATGACCAGTGCAAACAGTGTCACAAAA
GATGTGATGAACGCCACAGGTGCACTGCAAATAGCGAATCAAAAGTTGAGTAATATATCTACTCACGATT
ATGGGGAGCTCCACTAGAATTCGAGCTCGGAGTGCCAGAGACCCTATGCGGCATCAGAGCAGATTGTACT
GAGAGTGCACCATATGCGGTGTGAAATACCGCACAGATGCGTAAGGAGAAAATACCGCATCAGGCGCCAT
TCGCCATTCAGGCTGCGCAACTGTTGGGAAGGGCGATCGGTGCGGGCCTCTTCGCTATTACGCCAGCTGG
CGAAAGGGGGATGTGCTGCAAGGCGATTAAGTTGGGTAACGCCAGGGTTTTCCCAGTCACGACGTTGTAA
AACGACGGCCAGTGAATTCGAGCTCGGTACCCGGGGATCCTCTAGAGTCGACCTGCAGGCATGCAAGCTT
GGCGTAATCATGGTCATAGCTGTTTCCTGTGTGAAATTGTTATCCGCTCACAATTCCACACAACATACGA
GCCGGAAGCATAAAGTGTAAAGCCTGGGGTGCCTAATGAGTGAGCTAACTCACATTAGGTCTCTGGGAGC
TTTACGAGGATGCACATGTGACCGAGGGACACGAAGTGATCCGTTTAAACTATCAGTGTTTGACAGGATA
TATTGGCGGGTAAACCTAAGAGAAAAGAGCGTTTATTAGAATAATCGGATATTTAAAAGGGCGTGAAAAG
GTTTATCCGTTCGTCCATTTGTATGTGCCAGCCGTGCGGCTGCATGAAATCCTGGCCGGTTTGTCTGATG
CCAAGCTGGCGGCCTGGCCGGCCAGCTTGGCCGCTGAAGAAACCGAGCGCCGCCGTCTAAAAAGGTGATG
TGTATTTGAGTAAAACAGCTTGCGTCATGCGGTCGCTGCGTATATGATGCGATGAGTAAATAAACAAATA
CGCAAGGGGAACGCATGAAGGTTATCGCTGTACTTAACCAGAAAGGCGGGTCAGGCAAGACGACCATCGC
AACCCATCTAGCCCGCGCCCTGCAACTCGCCGGGGCCGATGTTCTGTTAGTCGATTCCGATCCCCAGGGC
AGTGCCCGCGATTGGGCGGCCGTGCGGGAAGATCAACCGCTAACCGTTGTCGGCATCGACCGCCCGACGA
TTGACCGCGACGTGAAGGCCATCGGCCGGCGCGACTTCGTAGTGATCGACGGAGCGCCCCAGGCGGCGGA
CTTGGCTGTGTCCGCGATCAAGGCAGCCGACTTCGTGCTGATTCCGGTGCAGCCAAGCCCTTACGACATA
TGGGCCACCGCCGACCTGGTGGAGCTGGTTAAGCAGCGCATTGAGGTCACGGATGGAAGGCTACAAGCGG
CCTTTGTCGTGTCGCGGGCGATCAAAGGCACGCGCATCGGCGGTGAGGTTGCCGAGGCGCTGGCCGGGTA
CGAGCTGCCCATTCTTGAGTCCCGTATCACGCAGCGCGTGAGCTACCCAGGCACTGCCGCCGCCGGCACA
ACCGTTCTTGAATCAGAACCCGAGGGCGACGCTGCCCGCGAGGTCCAGGCGCTGGCCGCTGAAATTAAAT
CAAAACTCATTTGAGTTAATGAGGTAAAGAGAAAATGAGCAAAAGCACAAACACGCTAAGTGCCGGCCGT
CCGAGCGCACGCAGCAGCAAGGCTGCAACGTTGGCCAGCCTGGCAGACACGCCAGCCATGAAGCGGGTCA
ACTTTCAGTTGCCGGCGGAGGATCACACCAAGCTGAAGATGTACGCGGTACGCCAAGGCAAGACCATTAC
CGAGCTGCTATCTGAATACATCGCGCAGCTACCAGAGTAAATGAGCAAATGAATAAATGAGTAGATGAAT
TTTAGCGGCTAAAGGAGGCGGCATGGAAAATCAAGAACAACCAGGCACCGACGCCGTGGAATGCCCCATG
TGTGGAGGAACGGGCGGTTGGCCAGGCGTAAGCGGCTGGGTTGTCTGCCGGCCCTGCAATGGCACTGGAA
CCCCCAAGCCCGAGGAATCGGCGTGAGCGGTCGCAAACCATCCGGCCCGGTACAAATCGGCGCGGCGCTG
GGTGATGACCTGGTGGAGAAGTTGAAGGCCGCGCAGGCCGCCCAGCGGCAACGCATCGAGGCAGAAGCAC
GCCCCGGTGAATCGTGGCAAGCGGCCGCTGATCGAATCCGCAAAGAATCCCGGCAACCGCCGGCAGCCGG
TGCGTCGTCGATTAGGAAGCCGCCCAAGGGCGACGAGCAACCAGATTTTTTCGTTCCGATGCTCTATGAC
GTGGGCACCCGCGATAGTCGCAGCATCATGGACGTGGCCGTTTTCCGTCTGTCGAAGCGTGACCGACGAG
CTGGCGAGGTGATCCGCTACGAGCTTCCAGACGGGCACGTAGAGGTTTCCGCAGGGCCGGCCGGCATGGC
CAGTGTGTGGGATTACGACCTGGTACTGATGGCGGTTTCCCATCTAACCGAATCCATGAACCGATACCGG
GAAGGGAAGGGAGACAAGCCCGGCCGCGTGTTCCGTCCACACGTTGCGGACGTACTCAAGTTCTGCCGGC
GAGCCGATGGCGGAAAGCAGAAAGACGACCTGGTAGAAACCTGCATTCGGTTAAACACCACGCACGTTGC
CATGCAGCGTACGAAGAAGGCCAAGAACGGCCGCCTGGTGACGGTATCCGAGGGTGAAGCCTTGATTAGC
CGCTACAAGATCGTAAAGAGCGAAACCGGGCGGCCGGAGTACATCGAGATCGAGCTAGCTGATTGGATGT
ACCGCGAGATCACAGAAGGCAAGAACCCGGACGTGCTGACGGTTCACCCCGATTACTTTTTGATCGATCC
CGGCATCGGCCGTTTTCTCTACCGCCTGGCACGCCGCGCCGCAGGCAAGGCAGAAGCCAGATGGTTGTTC
AAGACGATCTACGAACGCAGTGGCAGCGCCGGAGAGTTCAAGAAGTTCTGTTTCACCGTGCGCAAGCTGA
TCGGGTCAAATGACCTGCCGGAGTACGATTTGAAGGAGGAGGCGGGGCAGGCTGGCCCGATCCTAGTCAT
GCGCTACCGCAACCTGATCGAGGGCGAAGCATCCGCCGGTTCCTAATGTACGGAGCAGATGCTAGGGCAA
ATTGCCCTAGCAGGGGAAAAAGGTCGAAAAAGCTTCTTTCCTGTGGATAGCACGTACATTGGGAACCCAA
AGCCGTACATTGGGAACCGGAACCCGTACATTGGGAACCCAAAGCCGTACATTGGGAACCGGTCACACAT
GTAAGTGACTGATATAAAAGAGAAAAAAGGCGATTTTTCCGCCTAAAACTCTTTAAAACTTATTAAAACT
CTTAAAACCCGCCTGGCCTGTGCATAACTGTCTGGCCAGCGCACAGCCGAACAGCTGCAAAAAGCGCCCA
CATCAAGGCTCCGAGTGCGCGGAACCCCTATTTGTTTATTTTTCTAAATACATTCAAATATGTATCCGCT
CATGAGACAATAACCCTGATAAATGCTTCAATAATATTGAAAAAGGAAGAGTATGGCTAAAATGAGAATA
TCACCGGAATTGAAAAAACTGATCGAAAAATACCGCTGCGTAAAAGATACGGAAGGAATGTCTCCTGCTA
AGGTATATAAGCTGGTGGGAGAAAATGAAAACCTATATTTAAAAATGACGGACAGCCGGTATAAAGGGAC
CACCTATGATGTGGAACGGGAAAAGGACATGATGCTATGGCTGGAAGGAAAGCTGCCTGTTCCAAAGGTC
CTGCACTTTGAACGGCATGATGGCTGGAGCAATCTGCTCATGAGTGAGGCCGATGGCGTCCTTTGCTCGG
AAGAGTATGAAGATGAACAAAGCCCTGAAAAGATTATCGAGCTGTATGCGGAGTGCATCAGGCTCTTTCA
CTCCATCGACATATCGGATTGTCCCTATACGAATAGCTTAGACAGCCGCTTAGCCGAATTGGATTACTTA
CTGAATAACGATCTGGCCGATGTGGATTGCGAAAACTGGGAAGAGGACACTCCATTTAAAGATCCGCGCG
AGCTGTATGATTTTTTAAAGACGGAAAAGCCCGAAGAGGAACTTGTCTTTTCCCACGGCGACCTGGGAGA
CAGCAACATCTTTGTGAAAGATGGCAAAGTAAGTGGCTTTATTGATCTTGGGAGAAGCGGCAGGGCGGAC
AAGTGGTATGACATTGCCTTCTGCGTCCGGTCGCTCAGGGAGGATATCGGGGAAGAACAGTATGTCGAGC
TATTTTTTGACTTACTGGGGATCAAGCCTGATTGGGAGAAAATAAAATATTATATTTTACTGGATGAATT
GTTTTAGCTGTCAGACCAAGTTTACTCATATATACTTTAGATTGATTTAAAACTTCATTTTTAATTTAAA
AGGATCTAGGTGAAGATCCTTTTTGATAATCTCATGACCAAAATCCCTTAACGTGAGTTTTCGTTCCACT
GAGCGTCAGACCCCGTAGAAAAGATCAAAGGATCTTCTTGAGATCCTTTTTTTCTGCGCGTAATCTGCTG
CTTGCAAACAAAAAAACCACCGCTACCAGCGGTGGTTTGTTTGCCGGATCAAGAGCTACCAACTCTTTTT
CCGAAGGTAACTGGCTTCAGCAGAGCGCAGATACCAAATACTGTTCTTCTAGTGTAGCCGTAGTTAGGCC
ACCACTTCAAGAACTCTGTAGCACCGCCTACATACCTCGCTCTGCTAATCCTGTTACCAGTGGCTGCTGC
CAGTGGCGATAAGTCGTGTCTTACCGGGTTGGACTCAAGACGATAGTTACCGGATAAGGCGCAGCGGTCG
GGCTGAACGGGGGGTTCGTGCACACAGCCCAGCTTGGAGCGAACGACCTACACCGAACTGAGATACCTAC
AGCGTGAGCTATGAGAAAGCGCCACGCTTCCCGAAGGGAGAAAGGCGGACAGGTATCCGGTAAGCGGCAG
GGTCGGAACAGGAGAGCGCACGAGGGAGCTTCCAGGGGGAAACGCCTGGTATCTTTATAGTCCTGTCGGG
TTTCGCCACCTCTGACTTGAGCGTCGATTTTTGTGATGCTCGTCAGGGGGGCGGAGCCTATGGAAAAACG
CCAGCAACGCGGCCTTTTTACGGTTCCTGCTCGGATCTGTTGGACCGGACAGTAGTCATGGTTGATGGGC
TGCCTGTATCGAGTGGTGATTTTGTGCCGAGCTGCCGGTCGGGGAGCTGTTGGCTGGCTGGTGGCAGGAT
ATATTGTGGTGTAAACAAATTGACGCTTAGACAACTTAATAACACATTGCGGACGTTTTTAATGTACTGG
GGTTGAACACTCTGTGCCGAATTCG
